Addgene plasmid #25248: RNMT
Purpose: Bacterial expression for structure determination; may not be full ORF
Depositing lab: Cheryl Arrowsmith. Depositing organization: University of Toronto.
Backbone
  Vector backbone: pET28a-LIC
  Backbone manufacturer: SGC
  Backbone size w/o insert (bp): 7328
  Vector type: Bacterial Expression
Growth in bacteria
  Bacterial resistance: Kanamycin, 50 μg/mL
  Growth temperature: 37°C
  Growth strain: DH5alpha
  Copy number: Low Copy
Gene/Insert
  Gene/Insert name: RNMT_18 (alt names: PDB: 3BGV, 3EPP; RNA (guanine-N7-) methyltransferase; RNMT)
  Species: H. sapiens (human)
  Insert size (bp): 936
  Entrez Gene: RNMT (a.k.a. CMT1, CMT1c, MET, Met, N7-MTase, RG7MT1, cm1p, hCMT1, hMet)
  Tag / fusion protein: His (N terminal on insert)
  Cloning method: Restriction Enzyme
  Sequencing primers: 5′ T7; 3′ T7-term
Terms and licenses: Academic/Nonprofit Terms; Industry Terms: Not Available to Industry
How to cite: RNMT was a gift from Cheryl Arrowsmith (Addgene plasmid # 25248 ; http://n2t.net/addgene:25248 ; RRID:Addgene_25248)
