[The description below was written by a language model from this plasmid's Addgene catalogue record.]
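Description:
RNMT is a bacterial expression plasmid built on the pET28a-LIC backbone, a ligation-independent-cloning derivative of pET28a from a structural genomics programme. It is maintained in E. coli under kanamycin selection and is recorded as low copy. No feature table accompanies the entry, so the origin of replication and the promoter are not explicitly listed. However, the T7 and T7-terminator sequencing primers are consistent with the usual pET arrangement, in which the insert sits between a T7 promoter and a T7 terminator and is transcribed by T7 RNA polymerase in a suitable expression host. The listed DH5alpha strain serves for propagation rather than for protein production.

The insert, designated RNMT_18, is a 936 bp fragment of human RNMT, the RNA (guanine-N7-) methyltransferase that adds the N7 methyl group to the guanosine cap of mRNA. The record warns that the insert may not be the full open reading frame. That is typical of constructs trimmed to a domain that expresses and crystallises well, although the exact residue boundaries are not given. The protein carries an N-terminal His tag, which allows purification by immobilised metal affinity chromatography. The record does not say whether a protease cleavage site lies between the tag and the insert.

The stated purpose is recombinant protein production for structure determination, and the alternative names link the construct to two deposited Protein Data Bank structures of RNMT. It is therefore suited to producing the purified human cap methyltransferase fragment for crystallography and related structural work.
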