>Addgene plasmid #25248 | RNMT | depositor partial sequence | sequence record 11722 | Author sequence
AGTCAAAGTCGTATTTTTTACCTAAGAAACTTTAATAATTGGATGAAAAGTGTTCTCATTGGAGAATTTT
TGGAAAAGGTACGACAGAAGAAAAAACGTGATATCACTGTTTTGGACCTGGGATGTGGTAAAGGTGGAGA
TTTGCTGAAATGGAAAAAAGGAAGAATTAACAAGCTAGTTTGTACTGATATTGCCGATGTTTCTGTCAAA
CAGTGTCAGCAGCGGTATGAGGACATGAAAAATCGTCGTGATAGTGAATATATTTTCAGTGCAGAATTTA
TAACTGCTGACAGCTCAAAGGAACTTCTGATTGACAAATTTCGTGACCCACAAATGTGTTTTGACATCTG
CAGTTGTCAGTTTGTCTGTCATTACTCATTTGAGTCTTATGAGCAGGCTGACATGATGCTGAGAAATGCG
TGTGAGAGACTTAGCCCTGGGGGCTATTTTATTGGTACTACTCCCAATAGCTTTGAATTGATAAGACGCC
TTGAAGCTTCAGAAACAGAATCATTTGGAAATGAAATATATACTGTGAAATTTCAGAAGAAAGGAGATTA
TCCTTTATTTGGCTGCAAATATGACTTCAACTTGGAAGGTGTTGTGGATGTTCCTGAATTCTTGGTCTAT
TTTCCATTGCTAAATGAAATGGCAAAGAAGTACAATATGAAACTAGTCTACAAAAAAACATTTCTGGAAT
TCTACGAAGAAAAGATTAAGAACAATGAAAATAAAATGCTCTTAAAACGAATGCAGGCCTTGGAGCCATA
TCCTGCAAATGAGAGTTCTAAACTTGTCTCTGAGAAGGTGGATGACTATGAACATGCAGCAAAGTACATG
AAGAACAGTCAAGTAAGGTTACCTTTGGGAACCTTAAGTAAATCAGAATGGGAAGCTACAAGTATTTACT
TGGTGTTTGCCTTTGAGAAACAGCAG
