>Addgene plasmid #25248 | RNMT | addgene partial sequence | sequence record 31328 | 25248 with T7
TCCCCCTGAAATAATTTTGTTTACTTTAAGAAGGAGATATACCATGGGCAGCAGCCATCATCATCATCAT
CACAGCAGCGGCCTGGTTCCGCGTGGNAGTAGTCAAAGTCGTATTTTTTACCTAAGAAACTTTAATAATT
GGATGAAAAGTGTTCTCATTGGAGAATTTTTGGAAAAGGTACGACAGAAGAAAAAACGTGATATCACTGT
TTTGGACCTGGGATGTGGTAAAGGTGGAGATTTGCTGAAATGGAAAAAAGGAAGAATTAACAAGCTAGTT
TGTACTGATATTGCCGATGTTTCTGTCAAACAGTGTCAGCAGCGGTATGAGGACATGAAAAATCGTCGTG
ATAGTGAATATATTTTCAGTGCAGAATTTATAACTGCTGACAGCTCAAAGGAACTTCTGATTGACAAATT
TCGTGACCCACAAATGTGTTTTGACATCTGCAGTTGTCAGTTTGTCTGTCATTACTCATTTGAGTCTTAT
GAGCAGGCTGACATGATGCTGAGAAATGCGTGTGAGAGACTTAGCCCTGGGGGCTATTTTATTGGTACTA
CTCCCAATAGCTTTGAATTGATAAGACGCCTTGAAGCTTCAGAAACAGAATCATTTGGAAATGAAATATA
TACTGTGAA
